>Addgene plasmid #197174 | pCytERM-iRFP713-N1 | addgene full sequence | sequence record 386466 | Addgene NGS Result
TAGTTATTAATAGTAATCAATTACGGGGTCATTAGTTCATAGCCCATATATGGAGTTCCGCGTTACATAA
CTTACGGTAAATGGCCCGCCTGGCTGACCGCCCAACGACCCCCGCCCATTGACGTCAATAATGACGTATG
TTCCCATAGTAACGCCAATAGGGACTTTCCATTGACGTCAATGGGTGGAGTATTTACGGTAAACTGCCCA
CTTGGCAGTACATCAAGTGTATCATATGCCAAGTACGCCCCCTATTGACGTCAATGACGGTAAATGGCCC
GCCTGGCATTATGCCCAGTACATGACCTTATGGGACTTTCCTACTTGGCAGTACATCTACGTATTAGTCA
TCGCTATTACCATGGTGATGCGGTTTTGGCAGTACATCAATGGGCGTGGATAGCGGTTTGACTCACGGGG
ATTTCCAAGTCTCCACCCCATTGACGTCAATGGGAGTTTGTTTTGGCACCAAAATCAACGGGACTTTCCA
AAATGTCGTAACAACTCCGCCCCATTGACGCAAATGGGCGGTAGGCGTGTACGGTGGGAGGTCTATATAA
GCAGAGCTGGTTTAGTGAACCGTCAGATCCGCTAGCGCTACCGGACTCAGATCTATGGACCCTGTGGTGG
TGCTGGGGCTCTGTCTCTCCTGTTTGCTTCTCCTTTCACTCTGGAAACAGAGCTATGGGGGAGGGAAGCT
TCGAATTCTGCAGTCGACGGTACCGCGGGCCCGGGATCCACCGGTCGCCACCATGGCGGAAGGATCCGTC
GCCAGGCAGCCTGACCTCTTGACCTGCGACGATGAGCCGATCCATATCCCCGGTGCCATCCAACCGCATG
GACTGCTGCTCGCCCTCGCCGCCGACATGACGATCGTTGCCGGCAGCGACAACCTTCCCGAACTCACCGG
ACTGGCGATCGGCGCCCTGATCGGCCGCTCTGCGGCCGATGTCTTCGACTCGGAGACGCACAACCGTCTG
ACGATCGCCTTGGCCGAGCCCGGGGCGGCCGTCGGAGCACCGATCACTGTCGGCTTCACGATGCGAAAGG
ACGCAGGCTTCATCGGCTCCTGGCATCGCCATGATCAGCTCATCTTCCTCGAGCTCGAGCCTCCCCAGCG
GGACGTCGCCGAGCCGCAGGCGTTCTTCCGCCGCACCAACAGCGCCATCCGCCGCCTGCAGGCCGCCGAA
ACCTTGGAAAGCGCCTGCGCCGCCGCGGCGCAAGAGGTGCGGAAGATTACCGGCTTCGATCGGGTGATGA
TCTATCGCTTCGCCTCCGACTTCAGCGGCGAAGTGATCGCAGAGGATCGGTGCGCCGAGGTCGAGTCAAA
ACTAGGCCTGCACTATCCTGCCTCAACCGTGCCGGCGCAGGCCCGTCGGCTCTATACCATCAACCCGGTA
CGGATCATTCCCGATATCAATTATCGGCCGGTGCCGGTCACCCCAGACCTCAATCCGGTCACCGGGCGGC
CGATTGATCTTAGCTTCGCCATCCTGCGCAGCGTCTCGCCCGTCCATCTGGAATTCATGCGCAACATAGG
CATGCACGGCACGATGTCGATCTCGATTTTGCGCGGCGAGCGACTGTGGGGATTGATCGTTTGCCATCAC
CGAACGCCGTACTACGTCGATCTCGATGGCCGCCAAGCCTGCGAGCTAGTCGCCCAGGTTCTGGCCTGGC
AGATCGGCGTGATGGAAGAGTAAGCGGCCGCGACTCTAGATCATAATCAGCCATACCACATTTGTAGAGG
TTTTACTTGCTTTAAAAAACCTCCCACACCTCCCCCTGAACCTGAAACATAAAATGAATGCAATTGTTGT
TGTTAACTTGTTTATTGCAGCTTATAATGGTTACAAATAAAGCAATAGCATCACAAATTTCACAAATAAA
GCATTTTTTTCACTGCATTCTAGTTGTGGTTTGTCCAAACTCATCAATGTATCTTAAGGCGTAAATTGTA
AGCGTTAATATTTTGTTAAAATTCGCGTTAAATTTTTGTTAAATCAGCTCATTTTTTAACCAATAGGCCG
AAATCGGCAAAATCCCTTATAAATCAAAAGAATAGACCGAGATAGGGT
[37 nt withheld, positions 2079-2115]
AAAGAACGTGGACTCCAACGTCAAAGG
[49 nt withheld, positions 2143-2191]
T
[91 nt withheld, positions 2193-2283]
G
[124 nt withheld, positions 2285-2408]
CAGGTGGCACTTTTCGGGGAAATGTGCGCGGAACCCCTATTTGTTTATTTTTCTAAATACATTCAAATAT
GTATCCGCTCATGAGACAATAACCCTGATAAATGCTTCAATAATATTGAAAAAGGAAGAGTCCTGAGGCG
GAAAGAACCAGCTGTGGAATGTGTGTCAGTTAGGGTGTGGAAAGTCCCCAGGCTCCCCAGCAGGCAGAAG
TATGCAAAGCATGCATCTCAATTAGTCAGCAACCAGGTGTGGAAAGTCCCCAGGCTCCCCAGCAGGCAGA
AGTATGCAAAGCATGCATCTCAATTAGTCAGCAACCATAGTCCCGCCCCTAACTCCGCCCATCCCGCCCC
TAACTCCGCCCAGTTCCGCCCATTCTCCGCCCCATGGCTGACTAATTTTTTTTATTTATGCAGAGGCCGA
GGCCGCCTCGGCCTCTGAGCTATTCCAGAAGTAGTGAGGAGGCTTTTTTGGAGGCCTAGGCTTTTGCAAA
GATCGATCAAGAGACAGGATGAGGATCGTTTCGCATGATTGAACAAGATGGATTGCACGCAGGTTCTCCG
GCCGCTTGGGTGGAGAGGCTATTCGGCTATGACTGGGCACAACAGACAATCGGCTGCTCTGATGCCGCCG
TGTTCCGGCTGTCAGCGCAGGGGCGCCCGGTTCTTTTTGTCAAGACCGACCTGTCCGGTGCCCTGAATGA
ACTGCAAGACGAGGCAGCGCGGCTATCGTGGCTGGCCACGACGGGCGTTCCTTGCGCAGCTGTGCTCGAC
GTTGTCACTGAAGCGGGAAGGGACTGGCTGCTATTGGGCGAAGTGCCGGGGCAGGATCTCCTGTCATCTC
ACCTTGCTCCTGCCGAGAAAGTATCCATCATGGCTGATGCAATGCGGCGGCTGCATACGCTTGATCCGGC
TACCTGCCCATTCGACCACCAAGCGAAACATCGCATCGAGCGAGCACGTACTCGGATGGAAGCCGGTCTT
GTCGATCAGGATGATCTGGACGAAGAGCATCAGGGGCTCGCGCCAGCCGAACTGTTCGCCAGGCTCAAGG
CGAGCATGCCCGACGGCGAGGATCTCGTCGTGACCCATGGCGATGCCTGCTTGCCGAATATCATGGTGGA
AAATGGCCGCTTTTCTGGATTCATCGACTGTGGCCGGCTGGGTGTGGCGGACCGCTATCAGGACATAGCG
TTGGCTACCCGTGATATTGCTGAAGAGCTTGGCGGCGAATGGGCTGACCGCTTCCTCGTGCTTTACGGTA
TCGCCGCTCCCGATTCGCAGCGCATCGCCTTCTATCGCCTTCTTGACGAGTTCTTCTGAGCGGGACTCTG
GGGTTCGAAATGACCGACCAAGCGACGCCCAACCTGCCATCACGAGATTTCGATTCCACCGCCGCCTTCT
ATGAAAGGTTGGGCTTCGGAATCGTTTTCCGGGACGCCGGCTGGATGATCCTCCAGCGCGGGGATCTCAT
GCTGGAGTTCTTCGCCCACCCTAGGGGGAGGCTAACTGAAACACGGAAGGAGACAATACCGGAAGGAACC
CGCGCTATGACGGCAATAAAAAGACAGAATAAAACGCACGGTGTTGGGTCGTTTGTTCATAAACGCGGGG
TTCGGTCCCAGGGCTGGCACTCTGTCGATACCCCACCGAGACCCCATTGGGGCCAATACGCCCGCGTTTC
TTCCTTTTCCCCACCCCACCCCCCAAGTTCGGGTGAAGGCCCAGGGCTCGCAGCCAACGTCGGGGCGGCA
GGCCCTGCCATAGCCTCAGGTTACTCATATATACTTTAGATTGATTTAAAACTTCATTTTTAATTTAAAA
GGATCTAGGTGAAGATCCTTTTTGATAATCTCATGACCAAAATCCCTTAACGTGAGTTTTCGTTCCACTG
AGCGTCAGACCCCGTAGAAAAGATCAAAGGATCTTCTTGAGATCCTTTTTTTCTGCGCGTAATCTGCTGC
TTGCAAACAAAAAAACCACCGCTACCAGCGGTGGTTTGTTTGCCGGATCAAGAGCTACCAACTCTTTTTC
CGAAGGTAACTGGCTTCAGCAGAGCGCAGATACCAAATACTGTTCTTCTAGTGTAGCCGTAGTTAGGCCA
CCACTTCAAGAACTCTGTAGCACCGCCTACATACCTCGCTCTGCTAATCCTGTTACCAGTGGCTGCTGCC
AGTGGCGATAAGTCGTGTCTTACCGGGTTGGACTCAAGACGATAGTTACCGGATAAGGCGCAGCGGTCGG
GCTGAACGGGGGGTTCGTGCACACAGCCCAGCTTGGAGCGAACGACCTACACCGAACTGAGATACCTACA
GCGTGAGCTATGAGAAAGCGCCACGCTTCCCGAAGGGAGAAAGGCGGACAGGTATCCGGTAAGCGGCAGG
GTCGGAACAGGAGAGCGCACGAGGGAGCTTCCAGGGGGAAACGCCTGGTATCTTTATAGTCCTGTCGGGT
TTCGCCACCTCTGACTTGAGCGTCGATTTTTGTGATGCTCGTCAGGGGGGCGGAGCCTATGGAAAAACGC
CAGCAACGCGGCCTTTTTACGGTTCCTGGCCTTTTGCTGGCCTTTTGCTCACATGTTCTTTCCTGCGTTA
TCCCCTGATTCTGTGGATAACCGTATTACCGCCATGCAT
Features (pLannotate 1.2.2; 16 found; start..end, strand, type, name):
     61..364     +  enhancer       CMV enhancer: human cytomegalovirus immediate early enhancer
    365..568     +  promoter       CMV promoter: human cytomegalovirus (CMV) immediate early promoter
    591..614     +  misc_feature   MCS (fragment): multiple cloning site
    615..701     +  CDS            CYP2C1 (fragment): CP2C1_RABIT - Experimental evidence at protein level: Swiss-Prot protein existence level 1. Cytochromes P450 are a group of heme-thiolate monooxygenases. In liver microsomes, this enzyme is involved in an NADPH-dependent electron transport pathway. It oxidizes a variety of structurally unrelated compounds, including steroids, fatty acids, and xenobiotics. From Oryctolagus cuniculus (Rabbit).
    696..739     +  misc_feature   MCS (fragment): multiple cloning site
    753..1700    +  CDS            iRFP713: iRFP713 is a basic (constitutively fluorescent) near ir fluorescent protein published in 2011, derived from Rhodopseudomonas palustris. It has low acid sensitivity. It requires the cofactor biliverdin for fluorescence.
   1719..1802    +  CDS            large T antigen (fragment): large T antigen from SV40 (simian virus 40)
   1825..1946    +  polyA_signal   SV40 poly(A) signal: SV40 polyadenylation signal
   1980..2408    -  rep_origin     f1 ori (sequence partly withheld): f1 bacteriophage origin of replication; arrow indicates direction of (+) strand synthesis
   2435..2539    +  promoter       AmpR promoter: bla
   2541..2898    +  promoter       SV40 promoter: SV40 enhancer and early promoter
   2933..3727    +  CDS            NeoR/KanR: aminoglycoside phosphotransferase from Tn5; aph(3')-II (or nptII); confers resistance to neomycin, kanamycin, and G418 (Geneticin®)
   3748..3900    +  CDS            ble (fragment): BLE_KLEPN - Experimental evidence at protein level: Swiss-Prot protein existence level 1. Binding protein with a strong affinity to the bleomycin family of antibiotics. Binds to CL990; an antimitotic-antibiotic compound. From Klebsiella pneumoniae.
   3959..4006    +  polyA_signal   HSV TK poly(A) signal: herpes simplex virus thymidine kinase polyadenylation signal (Cole and Stacy, 1985)
   4097..4113    -  polyA_signal   bGH poly(A) signal (fragment): bovine growth hormone polyadenylation signal
   4335..4923    +  rep_origin     ori: high-copy-number ColE1/pMB1/pBR322/pUC origin of replication
