[The description below was written by a language model from this plasmid's Addgene catalogue record and pLannotate feature annotations shown in this document.]
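Description:
pCytERM-iRFP713-N1 is a 5,037 nt mammalian expression plasmid built on an N1-type backbone (recorded as pN1), in which the gene of interest sits upstream of the fluorescent protein. It replicates in bacteria at high copy from a ColE1/pUC-type origin and also carries an f1 phage origin. Selection relies on a single NeoR/KanR (Tn5 aminoglycoside phosphotransferase) gene placed behind tandem bacterial (bla) and SV40 early promoters and followed by an HSV TK polyadenylation signal. This gives kanamycin resistance in bacteria and can confer G418 resistance in transfected mammalian cells. Short annotated fragments of ble, SV40 large T antigen and the bGH poly(A) signal appear to be backbone remnants or partial matches rather than functional parts.

The expression cassette uses the human CMV immediate early enhancer and promoter to drive a fusion protein, terminated by the SV40 poly(A) signal. The N-terminal part, CytERM, is annotated as a short fragment matching rabbit cytochrome P450 CYP2C1, although the catalogue entry lists the insert species as mouse; the record does not resolve this discrepancy. This cytochrome P450 segment is generally used as a membrane anchor that tethers a protein to the cytoplasmic face of the endoplasmic reticulum. It is joined through residual multiple cloning site sequence to iRFP713, a near-infrared fluorescent protein derived from a Rhodopseudomonas palustris bacteriophytochrome that needs biliverdin as its chromophore. CytERM fusions are commonly used to test the tendency of fluorescent proteins to oligomerise in cells, by scoring reorganisation of ER membranes. This use would fit the associated study on quantitative assessment of near-infrared fluorescent proteins, though the stated purpose is simply expression of the fusion in mammalian cells.
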