Addgene plasmid #197174: pCytERM-iRFP713-N1
Purpose: Expresses the fusion protein of CytERM-iRFP713 in mammalian cells
Depositing lab: Kiryl Piatkevich. Depositing organization: Westlake University. Publication: Quantitative assessment of near-infrared fluorescent proteins. Zhang H, Papadaki S, Sun X, Wang X, Drobizhev M, Yao L, Rehbock M, Koster RW, Wu L, Namikawa K, Piatkevich KD. Nat Methods. 2023 Sep 4. doi: 10.1038/s41592-023-01975-z. PubMed 37666982.
Backbone
  Vector backbone: pN1
  Vector type: Mammalian Expression
Growth in bacteria
  Bacterial resistance: Kanamycin, 50 μg/mL
  Growth temperature: 37°C
  Growth strain: NEB Stable
  Copy number: High Copy
Gene/Insert
  Gene/Insert name: CytERM-iRFP713
  Species: M. musculus (mouse)
  Cloning method: Gibson Cloning
Terms and licenses: Academic/Nonprofit Terms; Industry Terms: Not Available to Industry
Depositor comments: Please visit https://www.researchsquare.com/article/rs-797586/v1 for preprint.
How to cite: pCytERM-iRFP713-N1 was a gift from Kiryl Piatkevich (Addgene plasmid # 197174 ; http://n2t.net/addgene:197174 ; RRID:Addgene_197174)
